>Addgene plasmid #104311 | H2B-mGarnet | addgene full sequence | sequence record 225660 | Addgene NGS Result
GACGGATCGGGAGATCTCCCGATCCCCTATGGTGCACTCTCAGTACAATCTGCTCTGATGCCGCATAGTT
AAGCCAGTATCTGCTCCCTGCTTGTGTGTTGGAGGTCGCTGAGTAGTGCGCGAGCAAAATTTAAGCTACA
ACAAGGCAAGGCTTGACCGACAATTGCATGAAGAATCTGCTTAGGGTTAGGCGTTTTGCGCTGCTTCGCG
ATGTACGGGCCAGATATACGCGTTGACATTGATTATTGACTAGTTATTAATAGTAATCAATTACGGGGTC
ATTAGTTCATAGCCCATATATGGAGTTCCGCGTTACATAACTTACGGTAAATGGCCCGCCTGGCTGACCG
CCCAACGACCCCCGCCCATTGACGTCAATAATGACGTATGTTCCCATAGTAACGCCAATAGGGACTTTCC
ATTGACGTCAATGGGTGGAGTATTTACGGTAAACTGCCCACTTGGCAGTACATCAAGTGTATCATATGCC
AAGTACGCCCCCTATTGACGTCAATGACGGTAAATGGCCCGCCTGGCATTATGCCCAGTACATGACCTTA
TGGGACTTTCCTACTTGGCAGTACATCTACGTATTAGTCATCGCTATTACCATGGTGATGCGGTTTTGGC
AGTACATCAATGGGCGTGGATAGCGGTTTGACTCACGGGGATTTCCAAGTCTCCACCCCATTGACGTCAA
TGGGAGTTTGTTTTGGCACCAAAATCAACGGGACTTTCCAAAATGTCGTAACAACTCCGCCCCATTGACG
CAAATGGGCGGTAGGCGTGTACGGTGGGAGGTCTATATAAGCAGAGCTCTCTGGCTAACTAGAGAACCCA
CTGCTTACTGGCTTATCGAAATTAATACGACTCACTATAGGGAKTAATACGACTCACTATAGGGAGACCC
AAGCTTGGTACCGCCACCATGCCAGAGCCAGCGAAGTCTGCTCCCGCCCCGAAAAAGGGCTCCAAGAAGG
CGGTGACTAAGGCGCAGAAGAAAGGCGGCAAGAAGCGCAAGCGCAGCCGCAAGGAGAGCTATTCCATCTA
TGTGTACAAGGTTCTGAAGCAGGTCCACCCTGACACCGGCATTTCGTCCAAGGCCATGGGCATCATGAAT
TCGTTTGTGAACGACATTTTCGAGCGCATCGCAGGTGAGGCTTCCCGCCTGGCGCATTACAACAAGCGCT
CGACCATCACCTCCAGGGAGATCCAGACGGCCGTGCGCCTGCTGCTGCCTGGGGAGTTGGCCAAGCACGC
CGTGTCCGAGGGTACTAAGGCCATCACCAAGTACACCAGCGCTAAGGATCCACTAGTAACGGCCGCCAGT
GTGCTGGAATTCTGCAGATATCCATCACACTGGCGGCCGCTCGAGATGAACAGCCTGATCAAAGAAAACA
TGCGGATGAAGGTGGTGCTGGAAGGCAGCGTGAACGGCCACCAGTTCAAGTGCACCGGCGAGGGCGAGGG
CAACCCCTACATGGGCACCCAGACCATGCGGATCAAAGTGATCGAGGGCGGACCTCTGCCCTTCGCCTTC
GACATCCTGGCCACATCCTTCATGTACGGCAGCAAGACCTTCATCAAGTACCCCAAGGGCATCCCCGATT
TCTTCAAGCAGAGCTTCCCCGAGGGCTTCACCTGGGAGAGAGTGACCAGATACGAGGACGGCGGCGTGAT
CACCGTGATGCAGGACACCAGCCTGGAAGATGGCTGCCTGGTGTACCATGCCCAGGTCAGGGGCGTGAAT
TTTCCCAGCAACGGCGCCGTGATGCAGAAGAAAACCAAGGGCTGGGAGCCCAACACCGAGATGATGTACC
CCGCTGACGGCGGACTGAGAGGCTACAACCACATGGCCCTGAAGGTGGACGGCGGAGGGCACCTGAGCTG
CAGCCTGGTGACCACCTACCGGTCCAAGAAAACCGTGGGCAACATCAAGATGCCCGGCATCCACGCCGTG
GACCGGCGGCTGGAAAGGCTGGAAGAGTCCGACAACGAGATGTTCGTGGTGCAGCGGGAGCACGCCGTGG
CCAAGTTCGCCGGCCTGGGCGGAGGGTAATCTAGAGGGCCCTATTCTAKAGCTCGCTGATCAGCCTCGAC
TGTGCCTTCTAGTTGCCAGCCATCTGTTGTTTGCCCCTCCCCCGTGCCTTCCTTGACCCTGGAAGGTGCC
ACTCCCACTGTCCTTTCCTAATAAAATGAGGAAATTGCATCGCATTGTCTGAGTAGGTGTCATTCTATTC
TGGGGGGTGGGGTGGGGCAGGACAGCAAGGGGGAGGATTGGGAAGACAATAGCAGGCATGCTGGGGATGC
GGTGGGCTCTATGGCTTCTGAGGCGGAAAGAACCAGCTGGGGCTCTAGGGGGTATCCCC
[124 nt withheld, positions 2370-2493]
C
[91 nt withheld, positions 2495-2585]
A
[49 nt withheld, positions 2587-2635]
CCTTTGACGTTGGAGTCCACGTTCTTT
[37 nt withheld, positions 2663-2699]
ACCCTATCTCGGTCTATTCTTTTGATTTATAAGGGATTTTGCCGATTTCGGCCTATTGGTTAAAAAATGA
GCTGATTTAACAAAAATTTAACGCGAATTAATTCTGTGGAATGTGTGTCAGTTAGGGTGTGGAAAGTCCC
CAGGCTCCCCAGCAGGCAGAAGTATGCAAAGCATGCATCTCAATTAGTCAGCAACCAGGTGTGGAAAGTC
CCCAGGCTCCCCAGCAGGCAGAAGTATGCAAAGCATGCATCTCAATTAGTCAGCAACCATAGTCCCGCCC
CTAACTCCGCCCATCCCGCCCCTAACTCCGCCCAGTTCCGCCCATTCTCCGCCCCATGGCTGACTAATTT
TTTTTATTTATGCAGAGGCCGAGGCCGCCTCTGCCTCTGAGCTATTCCAGAAGTAGTGAGGAGGCTTTTT
TGGAGGCCTAGGCTTTTGCAAAAAGCTCCCGGGAGCTTGTATATCCATTTTCGGATCTGATCAAGAGACA
GGATGAGGATCGTTTCGCATGATTGAACAAGATGGATTGCACGCAGGTTCTCCGGCCGCTTGGGTGGAGA
GGCTATTCGGCTATGACTGGGCACAACAGACAATCGGCTGCTCTGATGCCGCCGTGTTCCGGCTGTCAGC
GCAGGGGCGCCCGGTTCTTTTTGTCAAGACCGACCTGTCCGGTGCCCTGAATGAACTGCAGGACGAGGCA
GCGCGGCTATCGTGGCTGGCCACGACGGGCGTTCCTTGCGCAGCTGTGCTCGACGTTGTCACTGAAGCGG
GAAGGGACTGGCTGCTATTGGGCGAAGTGCCGGGGCAGGATCTCCTGTCATCTCACCTTGCTCCTGCCGA
GAAAGTATCCATCATGGCTGATGCAATGCGGCGGCTGCATACGCTTGATCCGGCTACCTGCCCATTCGAC
CACCAAGCGAAACATCGCATCGAGCGAGCACGTACTCGGATGGAAGCCGGTCTTGTCGATCAGGATGATC
TGGACGAAGAGCATCAGGGGCTCGCGCCAGCCGAACTGTTCGCCAGGCTCAAGGCGCGCATGCCCGACGG
CGAGGATCTCGTCGTGACCCATGGCGATGCCTGCTTGCCGAATATCATGGTGGAAAATGGCCGCTTTTCT
GGATTCATCGACTGTGGCCGGCTGGGTGTGGCGGACCGCTATCAGGACATAGCGTTGGCTACCCGTGATA
TTGCTGAAGAGCTTGGCGGCGAATGGGCTGACCGCTTCCTCGTGCTTTACGGTATCGCCGCTCCCGATTC
GCAGCGCATCGCCTTCTATCGCCTTCTTGACGAGTTCTTCTGAGCGGGACTCTGGGGTTCGAAATGACCG
ACCAAGCGACGCCCAACCTGCCATCACGAGATTTCGATTCCACCGCCGCCTTCTATGAAAGGTTGGGCTT
CGGAATCGTTTTCCGGGACGCCGGCTGGATGATCCTCCAGCGCGGGGATCTCATGCTGGAGTTCTTCGCC
CACCCCAACTTGTTTATTGCAGCTTATAATGGTTACAAATAAAGCAATAGCATCACAAATTTCACAAATA
AAGCATTTTTTTCACTGCATTCTAGTTGTGGTTTGTCCAAACTCATCAATGTATCTTATCATGTCTGTAT
ACCGTCGACCTCTAGCTAGAGCTTGGCGTAATCATGGTCATAGCTGTTTCCTGTGTGAAATTGTTATCCG
CTCACAATTCCACACAACATACGAGCCGGAAGCATAAAGTGTAAAGCCTGGGGTGCCTAATGAGTGAGCT
AACTCACATTAATTGCGTTGCGCTCACTGCCCGCTTTCCAGTCGGGAAACCTGTCGTGCCAGCTGCATTA
ATGAATCGGCCAACGCGCGGGGAGAGGCGGTTTGCGTATTGGGCGCTCTTCCGCTTCCTCGCTCACTGAC
TCGCTGCGCTCGGTCGTTCGGCTGCGGCGAGCGGTATCAGCTCACTCAAAGGCGGTAATACGGTTATCCA
CAGAATCAGGGGATAACGCAGGAAAGAACATGTGAGCAAAAGGCCAGCAAAAGGCCAGGAACCGTAAAAA
GGCCGCGTTGCTGGCGTTTTTCCATAGGCTCCGCCCCCCTGACGAGCATCACAAAAATCGACGCTCAAGT
CAGAGGTGGCGAAACCCGACAGGACTATAAAGATACCAGGCGTTTCCCCCTGGAAGCTCCCTCGTGCGCT
CTCCTGTTCCGACCCTGCCGCTTACCGGATACCTGTCCGCCTTTCTCCCTTCGGGAAGCGTGGCGCTTTC
TCATAGCTCACGCTGTAGGTATCTCAGTTCGGTGTAGGTCGTTCGCTCCAAGCTGGGCTGTGTGCACGAA
CCCCCCGTTCAGCCCGACCGCTGCGCCTTATCCGGTAACTATCGTCTTGAGTCCAACCCGGTAAGACACG
ACTTATCGCCACTGGCAGCAGCCACTGGTAACAGGATTAGCAGAGCGAGGTATGTAGGCGGTGCTACAGA
GTTCTTGAAGTGGTGGCCTAACTACGGCTACACTAGAAGAACAGTATTTGGTATCTGCGCTCTGCTGAAG
CCAGTTACCTTCGGAAAAAGAGTTGGTAGCTCTTGATCCGGCAAACAAACCACCGCTGGTAGCGGTGGTT
TTTTTGTTTGCAAGCAGCAGATTACGCGCAGAAAAAAAGGATCTCAAGAAGATCCTTTGATCTTTTCTAC
GGGGTCTGACGCTCAGTGGAACGAAAACTCACGTTAAGGGATTTTGGTCATGAGATTATCAAAAAGGATC
TTCACCTAGATCCTTTTAAATTAAAAATGAAGTTTTAAATCAATCTAAAGTATATATGAGTAAACTTGGT
CTGACAGTTACCAATGCTTAATCAGTGAGGCACCTATCTCAGCGATCTGTCTATTTCGTTCATCCATAGT
TGCCTGACTCCCCGTCGTGTAGATAACTACGATACGGGAGGGCTTACCATCTGGCCCCAGTGCTGCAATG
ATACCGCGAGACCCACGCTCACCGGCTCCAGATTTATCAGCAATAAACCAGCCAGCCGGAAGGGCCGAGC
GCAGAAGTGGTCCTGCAACTTTATCCGCCTCCATCCAGTCTATTAATTGTTGCCGGGAAGCTAGAGTAAG
TAGTTCGCCAGTTAATAGTTTGCGCAACGTTGTTGCCATTGCTACAGGCATCGTGGTGTCACGCTCGTCG
TTTGGTATGGCTTCATTCAGCTCCGGTTCCCAACGATCAAGGCGAGTTACATGATCCCCCATGTTGTGCA
AAAAAGCGGTTAGCTCCTTCGGTCCTCCGATCGTTGTCAGAAGTAAGTTGGCCGCAGTGTTATCACTCAT
GGTTATGGCAGCACTGCATAATTCTCTTACTGTCATGCCATCCGTAAGATGCTTTTCTGTGACTGGTGAG
TACTCAACCAAGTCATTCTGAGAATAGTGTATGCGGCGACCGAGTTGCTCTTGCCCGGCGTCAATACGGG
ATAATACCGCGCCACATAGCAGAACTTTAAAAGTGCTCATCATTGGAAAACGTTCTTCGGGGCGAAAACT
CTCAAGGATCTTACCGCTGTTGAGATCCAGTTCGATGTAACCCACTCGTGCACCCAACTGATCTTCAGCA
TCTTTTACTTTCACCAGCGTTTCTGGGTGAGCAAAAACAGGAAGGCAAAATGCCGCAAAAAAGGGAATAA
GGGCGACACGGAAATGTTGAATACTCATACTCTTCCTTTTTCAATATTATTGAAGCATTTATCAGGGTTA
TTGTCTCATGAGCGGATACATATTTGAATGTATTTAGAAAAATAAACAAATAGGGGTTCCGCGCACATTT
CCCCGAAAAGTGCCACCTGACGTC
Features (pLannotate 1.2.2; 22 found; start..end, strand, type, name):
     28..80      -  misc_feature   bom (fragment): basis of mobility region from pBR322
    235..614     +  enhancer       CMV enhancer: human cytomegalovirus immediate early enhancer
    615..818     +  promoter       CMV promoter: human cytomegalovirus (CMV) immediate early promoter
    814..847     +  LTR            5' LTR (truncated) (fragment): truncated 5' long terminal repeat (LTR) from HIV-1
    863..881     +  promoter       T7 promoter: promoter for bacteriophage T7 RNA polymerase
    885..903     +  promoter       T7 promoter: promoter for bacteriophage T7 RNA polymerase
    929..1306    +  CDS            H2B: human histone H2B; HIST1H2BJ
   1376..2056    +  CDS            mGarnet: mGarnet is a basic (constitutively fluorescent) red fluorescent protein published in 2015, derived from Entacmaea quadricolor. It has high acid sensitivity.
   2100..2324    +  polyA_signal   bGH poly(A) signal: bovine growth hormone polyadenylation signal
   2328..2349    +  promoter       SV40 promoter (fragment): SV40 enhancer and early promoter
   2370..2798    +  rep_origin     f1 ori (sequence partly withheld): f1 bacteriophage origin of replication; arrow indicates direction of (+) strand synthesis
   2812..3141    +  promoter       SV40 promoter: SV40 enhancer and early promoter
   3208..3999    +  CDS            neo: KKA2_KLEPN - Also known as kan, nptII. Experimental evidence at protein level: Swiss-Prot protein existence level 1. Resistance to kanamycin, neomycin, paromomycin, ribostamycin, butirosin and gentamicin B. From Klebsiella pneumoniae.
   4023..4181    +  CDS            ble (fragment): BLE_KLEPN - Experimental evidence at protein level: Swiss-Prot protein existence level 1. Binding protein with a strong affinity to the bleomycin family of antibiotics. Binds to CL990; an antimitotic-antibiotic compound. From Klebsiella pneumoniae.
   4176..4297    +  polyA_signal   SV40 poly(A) signal: SV40 polyadenylation signal
   4370..4386    -  protein_bind   lac operator: The lac repressor binds to the lac operator to inhibit transcription in E. coli. This inhibition can be relieved by adding lactose or isopropyl-β-D-thiogalactopyranoside (IPTG). lac repressor encoded by lacI
   4394..4424    -  promoter       lac promoter: promoter for the E. coli lac operon
   4439..4460    -  protein_bind   CAP binding site: CAP binding activates transcription in the presence of cAMP. E. coli catabolite activator protein
   4473..4565    -  CDS            lacI (fragment): lac repressor; lacI; The lac repressor binds to the lac operator to inhibit transcription in E. coli. This inhibition can be relieved by adding lactose or isopropyl-β-D-thiogalactopyranoside (IPTG).
   4748..5336    -  rep_origin     ori: high-copy-number ColE1/pMB1/pBR322/pUC origin of replication
   5507..6367    -  CDS            AmpR: β-lactamase; bla; confers resistance to ampicillin, carbenicillin, and related antibiotics
   6368..6472    -  promoter       AmpR promoter: bla
