[The description below was written by a language model from this plasmid's Addgene catalogue record and pLannotate feature annotations shown in this document.]
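Description:
H2B-mGarnet is a mammalian expression plasmid built on the pcDNA3.1 backbone that encodes human histone H2B (annotated as HIST1H2BJ) fused at its C-terminus to mGarnet, a monomeric far-red fluorescent protein derived from an Entacmaea quadricolor protein. The roughly 1.1 kb fusion insert sits between the HindIII and XbaI sites of the polylinker, with the H2B coding sequence upstream of mGarnet and a short linker region between them. Transcription is driven by the human cytomegalovirus immediate-early enhancer and promoter and terminated by the bovine growth hormone polyadenylation signal. A T7 promoter lies just upstream of the insert and could support in vitro transcription. The full sequenced plasmid is about 6.5 kb.

In E. coli the plasmid is maintained at high copy through a ColE1/pUC-type origin and selected with ampicillin via the β-lactamase gene. An f1 origin is also present, allowing single-stranded DNA production. For mammalian cells, a separate cassette places the neomycin phosphotransferase gene under the SV40 early promoter with an SV40 polyadenylation signal, which permits G418 selection of stable transfectants. The SV40 region also contains the viral origin, which supports episomal replication in cells expressing large T antigen. Several small annotations, such as the truncated HIV-1 LTR, ble, lacI and bom fragments, appear to be short sequence matches or backbone remnants rather than functional elements.

Because H2B is incorporated into nucleosomes, the fusion labels chromatin, making nuclei and chromosomes visible in living cells. The associated work presents mGarnet as a far-red marker for live-cell STED super-resolution imaging.
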