Addgene plasmid #104311: H2B-mGarnet
Purpose: codes for a fusion of fluorescent protein mGarnet and human histon 2B (H2B), makes the H2B visible in live cells
Depositing lab: Ulrich Nienhaus. Publication: Monomeric Garnet, a far-red fluorescent protein for live-cell STED imaging. Hense A, Prunsche B, Gao P, Ishitsuka Y, Nienhaus K, Nienhaus GU. Sci Rep. 2015 Dec 9;5:18006. doi: 10.1038/srep18006. PubMed 26648024.
Backbone
  Vector backbone: pcDNA3.1
  Backbone manufacturer: Invitrogen/ life technologies
  Backbone size w/o insert (bp): 5428
  Vector type: Mammalian Expression
Growth in bacteria
  Bacterial resistance: Ampicillin, 100 μg/mL
  Growth temperature: 37°C
  Growth strain: DH5alpha
  Copy number: High Copy
Gene/Insert
  Gene/Insert name: H2B-mGarnet
  Insert size (bp): 1131
  Promoter: CMV
  Cloning method: Restriction Enzyme; 5′ cloning site HindIII (not destroyed); 3′ cloning site XbaI (not destroyed)
  Sequencing primers: 5′ GGC TAA CTA GAG AAC CCA CTG; 3′ GGC AAC TAG AAG GCA CAG TC
Terms and licenses: Academic/Nonprofit Terms; Industry Terms: Not Available to Industry
How to cite: H2B-mGarnet was a gift from Ulrich Nienhaus (Addgene plasmid # 104311 ; http://n2t.net/addgene:104311 ; RRID:Addgene_104311)
